>Addgene plasmid #159385 | human TLNRD1-F250D pET151 | addgene full sequence | sequence record 313950 | Addgene NGS Result
TAATACGACTCACTATAGGGGAATTGTGAGCGGATAACAATTCCCCTCTAGAAATAATTTTGTTTAACTT
TAAGAAGGAGATATACATATGCATCATCACCATCACCATGGTAAGCCTATCCCTAACCCTCTCCTCGGTC
TCGATTCTACGGAAAACCTGTATTTTCAGGGAATTGATCCCTTCACCATGGCAAGCGGTAGCGCAGGTAA
ACCGACCGGTGAAGCAGCAAGTCCGGCACCGGCAAGCGCAATTGGTGGTGCAAGCAGCCAGCCTCGTAAA
CGTCTGGTTAGCGTTTGTGATCATTGCAAAGGTAAAATGCAGCTGGTTGCCGATCTGCTGCTGCTGAGCA
GCGAAGCACGTCCGGTTCTGTTTGAAGGTCCGGCAAGCAGCGGTGCCGGTGCAGAAAGCTTTGAACAGTG
TCGTGATACCATTATTGCACGTACCAAAGGTCTGAGCATTCTGACCCATGATGTTCAGAGCCAGCTGAAT
ATGGGTCGTTTTGGTGAAGCCGGTGATAGCCTGGTTGAACTGGGTGATCTGGTTGTTAGCCTGACCGAAT
GTAGCGCACATGCAGCATATCTGGCAGCAGTTGCAACACCGGGTGCACAGCCAGCACAGCCTGGTCTGGT
TGATCGTTATCGTGTTACCCGTTGTCGTCATGAAGTTGAACAGGGTTGTGCAGTTCTGCGTGCCACACCG
CTGGCAGATATGACACCGCAGCTGCTGTTAGAAGTTAGCCAGGGTCTGAGCCGTAATCTGAAATTTCTGA
CCGATGCATGTGCACTGGCAAGCGATAAAAGCCGTGATCGTTTTAGCCGTGAACAGTTCAAACTGGGTGT
TAAATGTATGAGCACCAGCGCAAGCGCACTGCTGGCATGTGTTCGTGAAGTTAAAGTTGCACCGAGCGAA
CTGGCACGTAGCCGTTGTGCACTGGATAGCGGTCCGCTGGTTCAGGCAGTTAGCGCACTGGTTGGTTTTG
CAACCGAACCGCAGTTTCTGGGTCGTGCAGCAGCCGTTAGCGCAGAAGGTAAAGCAGTTCAGACCGCAAT
TCTTGGTGGCGCAATGAGCGTTGTTAGCGCCTGTGTTCTGCTGACCCAGTGTCTGCGTGATCTGGCACAG
CATCCTGATGGTGGTGCCAAAATGAGCGATCATCGTGAACGTCTGCGTAATAGCGCATGTGCGGTTAGCG
AAGGTTGTACCCTGCTGAGCCAGGCACTGCGTGAACGTAGCAGTCCGCGTACACTGCCTCCGGTTAATAG
CAATAGCGTGAATTAAAAGGGCGAGCTCAGATCCGGCTGCTAACAAAGCCCGAAAGGAAGCTGAGTTGGC
TGCTGCCACCGCTGAGCAATAACTAGCATAACCCCTTGGGGCCTCTAAACGGGTCTTGAGGGGTTTTTTG
CTGAAAGGAGGAACTATATCCGGATATCCCGCAAGAGGCCCGGCAGTACCGGCATAACCAAGCCTATGCC
TACAGCATCCAGGGTGACGGTGCCGAGGATGACGATGAGCGCATTGTTAGATTTCATACACGGTGCCTGA
CTGCGTTAGCAATTTAACTGTGATAAACTACCGCATTAAAGCTAGCTTATCGATGATAAGCTGTCAAACA
TGAGAATTAATTCTTGAAGACGAAAGGGCCTCGTGATACGCCTATTTTTATAGGTTAATGTCATGATAAT
AATGGTTTCTTAGACGTCAGGTGGCACTTTTCGGGGAAATGTGCGCGGAACCCCTATTTGTTTATTTTTC
TAAATACATTCAAATATGTATCCGCTCATGAGACAATAACCCTGATAAATGCTTCAATAATATTGAAAAA
GGAAGAGTATGAGTATTCAACATTTCCGTGTCGCCCTTATTCCCTTTTTTGCGGCATTTTGCCTTCCTGT
TTTTGCTCACCCAGAAACGCTGGTGAAAGTAAAAGATGCTGAAGATCAGTTGGGTGCACGAGTGGGTTAC
ATCGAACTGGATCTCAACAGCGGTAAGATCCTTGAGAGTTTTCGCCCCGAAGAACGTTTTCCAATGATGA
GCACTTTTAAAGTTCTGCTATGTGGCGCGGTATTATCCCGTGTTGACGCCGGGCAAGAGCAACTCGGTCG
CCGCATACACTATTCTCAGAATGACTTGGTTGAGTACTCACCAGTCACAGAAAAGCATCTTACGGATGGC
ATGACAGTAAGAGAATTATGCAGTGCTGCCATAACCATGAGTGATAACACTGCGGCCAACTTACTTCTGA
CAACGATCGGAGGACCGAAGGAGCTAACCGCTTTTTTGCACAACATGGGGGATCATGTAACTCGCCTTGA
TCGTTGGGAACCGGAGCTGAATGAAGCCATACCAAACGACGAGCGTGACACCACGATGCCTGCAGCAATG
GCAACAACGTTGCGCAAACTATTAACTGGCGAACTACTTACTCTAGCTTCCCGGCAACAATTAATAGACT
GGATGGAGGCGGATAAAGTTGCAGGACCACTTCTGCGCTCGGCCCTTCCGGCTGGCTGGTTTATTGCTGA
TAAATCTGGAGCCGGTGAGCGTGGGTCTCGCGGTATCATTGCAGCACTGGGGCCAGATGGTAAGCCCTCC
CGTATCGTAGTTATCTACACGACGGGGAGTCAGGCAACTATGGATGAACGAAATAGACAGATCGCTGAGA
TAGGTGCCTCACTGATTAAGCATTGGTAACTGTCAGACCAAGTTTACTCATATATACTTTAGATTGATTT
AAAACTTCATTTTTAATTTAAAAGGATCTAGGTGAAGATCCTTTTTGATAATCTCATGACCAAAATCCCT
TAACGTGAGTTTTCGTTCCACTGAGCGTCAGACCCCGTAGAAAAGATCAAAGGATCTTCTTGAGATCCTT
TTTTTCTGCGCGTAATCTGCTGCTTGCAAACAAAAAAACCACCGCTACCAGCGGTGGTTTGTTTGCCGGA
TCAAGAGCTACCAACTCTTTTTCCGAAGGTAACTGGCTTCAGCAGAGCGCAGATACCAAATACTGTCCTT
CTAGTGTAGCCGTAGTTAGGCCACCACTTCAAGAACTCTGTAGCACCGCCTACATACCTCGCTCTGCTAA
TCCTGTTACCAGTGGCTGCTGCCAGTGGCGATAAGTCGTGTCTTACCGGGTTGGACTCAAGACGATAGTT
ACCGGATAAGGCGCAGCGGTCGGGCTGAACGGGGGGTTCGTGCACACAGCCCAGCTTGGAGCGAACGACC
TACACCGAACTGAGATACCTACAGCGTGAGCTATGAGAAAGCGCCACGCTTCCCGAAGGGAGAAAGGCGG
ACAGGTATCCGGTAAGCGGCAGGGTCGGAACAGGAGAGCGCACGAGGGAGCTTCCAGGGGGAAACGCCTG
GTATCTTTATAGTCCTGTCGGGTTTCGCCACCTCTGACTTGAGCGTCGATTTTTGTGATGCTCGTCAGGG
GGGCGGAGCCTATGGAAAAACGCCAGCAACGCGGCCTTTTTACGGTTCCTGGCCTTTTGCTGGCCTTTTG
CTCACATGTTCTTTCCTGCGTTATCCCCTGATTCTGTGGATAACCGTATTACCGCCTTTGAGTGAGCTGA
TACCGCTCGCCGCAGCCGAACGACCGAGCGCAGCGAGTCAGTGAGCGAGGAAGCGGAAGAGCGCCTGATG
CGGTATTTTCTCCTTACGCATCTGTGCGGTATTTCACACCGCAATGGTGCACTCTCAGTACAATCTGCTC
TGATGCCGCATAGTTAAGCCAGTATACACTCCGCTATCGCTACGTGACTGGGTCATGGCTGCGCCCCGAC
ACCCGCCAACACCCGCTGACGCGCCCTGACGGGCTTGTCTGCTCCCGGCATCCGCTTACAGACAAGCTGT
GACCGTCTCCGGGAGCTGCATGTGTCAGAGGTTTTCACCGTCATCACCGAAACGCGCGAGGCAGCTGCGG
TAAAGCTCATCAGCGTGGTCGTGAAGCGATTCACAGATGTCTGCCTGTTCATCCGCGTCCAGCTCGTTGA
GTTTCTCCAGAAGCGTTAATGTCTGGCTTCTGATAAAGCGGGCCATGTTAAGGGCGGTTTTTTCCTGTTT
GGTCACTGATGCCTCCGTGTAAGGGGGATTTCTGTTCATGGGGGTAATGATACCGATGAAACGAGAGAGG
ATGCTCACGATACGGGTTACTGATGATGAACATGCCCGGTTACTGGAACGTTGTGAGGGTAAACAACTGG
CGGTATGGATGCGGCGGGACCAGAGAAAAATCACTCAGGGTCAATGCCAGCGCTTCGTTAATACAGATGT
AGGTGTTCCACAGGGTAGCCAGCAGCATCCTGCGATGCAGATCCGGAACATAATGGTGCAGGGCGCTGAC
TTCCGCGTTTCCAGACTTTACGAAACACGGAAACCGAAGACCATTCATGTTGTTGCTCAGGTCGCAGACG
TTTTGCAGCAGCAGTCGCTTCACGTTCGCTCGCGTATCGGTGATTCATTCTGCTAACCAGTAAGGCAACC
CCGCCAGCCTAGCCGGGTCCTCAACGACAGGAGCACGATCATGCGCACCCGTGGCCAGGACCCAACGCTG
CCCGAGATGCGCCGCGTGCGGCTGCTGGAGATGGCGGACGCGATGGATATGTTCTGCCAAGGGTTGGTTT
GCGCATTCACAGTTCTCCGCAAGAATTGATTGGCTCCAATTCTTGGAGTGGTGAATCCGTTAGCGAGGTG
CCGCCGGCTTCCATTCAGGTCGAGGTGGCCCGGCTCCATGCACCGCGACGCAACGCGGGGAGGCAGACAA
GGTATAGGGCGGCGCCTACAATCCATGCCAACCCGTTCCATGTGCTCGCCGAGGCGGCATAAATCGCCGT
GACGATCAGCGGTCCAATGATCGAAGTTAGGCTGGTAAGAGCCGCGAGCGATCCTTGAAGCTGTCCCTGA
TGGTCGTCATCTACCTGCCTGGACAGCATGGCCTGCAACGCGGGCATCCCGATGCCGCCGGAAGCGAGAA
GAATCATAATGGGGAAGGCCATCCAGCCTCGCGTCGCGAACGCCAGCAAGACGTAGCCCAGCGCGTCGGC
CGCCATGCCGGCGATAATGGCCTGCTTCTCGCCGAAACGTTTGGTGGCGGGACCAGTGACGAAGGCTTGA
GCGAGGGCGTGCAAGATTCCGAATACCGCAAGCGACAGGCCGATCATCGTCGCGCTCCAGCGAAAGCGGT
CCTCGCCGAAAATGACCCAGAGCGCTGCCGGCACCTGTCCTACGAGTTGCATGATAAAGAAGACAGTCAT
AAGTGCGGCGACGATAGTCATGCCCCGCGCCCACCGGAAGGAGCTGACTGGGTTGAAGGCTCTCAAGGGC
ATCGGTCGAGATCCCGGTGCCTAATGAGTGAGCTAACTTACATTAATTGCGTTGCGCTCACTGCCCGCTT
TCCAGTCGGGAAACCTGTCGTGCCAGCTGCATTAATGAATCGGCCAACGCGCGGGGAGAGGCGGTTTGCG
TATTGGGCGCCAGGGTGGTTTTTCTTTTCACCAGTGAGACGGGCAACAGCTGATTGCCCTTCACCGCCTG
GCCCTGAGAGAGTTGCAGCAAGCGGTCCACGCTGGTTTGCCCCAGCAGGCGAAAATCCTGTTTGATGGTG
GTTAACGGCGGGATATAACATGAGCTGTCTTCGGTATCGTCGTATCCCACTACCGAGATATCCGCACCAA
CGCGCAGCCCGGACTCGGTAATGGCGCGCATTGCGCCCAGCGCCATCTGATCGTTGGCAACCAGCATCGC
AGTGGGAACGATGCCCTCATTCAGCATTTGCATGGTTTGTTGAAAACCGGACATGGCACTCCAGTCGCCT
TCCCGTTCCGCTATCGGCTGAATTTGATTGCGAGTGAGATATTTATGCCAGCCAGCCAGACGCAGACGCG
CCGAGACAGAACTTAATGGGCCCGCTAACAGCGCGATTTGCTGGTGACCCAATGCGACCAGATGCTCCAC
GCCCAGTCGCGTACCGTCTTCATGGGAGAAAATAATACTGTTGATGGGTGTCTGGTCAGAGACATCAAGA
AATAACGCCGGAACATTAGTGCAGGCAGCTTCCACAGCAATGGCATCCTGGTCATCCAGCGGATAGTTAA
TGATCAGCCCACTGACGCGTTGCGCGAGAAGATTGTGCACCGCCGCTTTACAGGCTTCGACGCCGCTTCG
TTCTACCATCGACACCACCACGCTGGCACCCAGTTGATCGGCGCGAGATTTAATCGCCGCGACAATTTGC
GACGGCGCGTGCAGGGCCAGACTGGAGGTGGCAACGCCAATCAGCAACGACTGTTTGCCCGCCAGTTGTT
GTGCCACGCGGTTGGGAATGTAATTCAGCTCCGCCATCGCCGCTTCCACTTTTTCCCGCGTTTTCGCAGA
AACGTGGCTGGCCTGGTTCACCACGCGGGAAACGGTCTGATAAGAGACACCGGCATACTCTGCGACATCG
TATAACGTTACTGGTTTCACATTCACCACCCTGAATTGACTCTCTTCCGGGCGCTATCATGCCATACCGC
GAAAGGTTTTGCGCCATTCGATGGTGTCCGGGATCTCGACGCTCTCCCTTATGCGACTCCTGCATTAGGA
AGCAGCCCAGTAGTAGGTTGAGGCCGTTGAGCACCGCCGCCGCAAGGAATGGTGCATGCAAGGAGATGGC
GCCCAACAGTCCCCCGGCCACGGGGCCTGCCACCATACCCACGCCGAAACAAGCGCTCATGAGCCCGAAG
TGGCGAGCCCGATCTTCCCCATCGGTGATGTCGGCGATATAGGCGCCAGCAACCGCACCTGTGGCGCCGG
TGATGCCGGCCACGATGCGTCCGGCGTAGAGGATCGAGATCTCGATCCCGCGAAAT
Features (pLannotate 1.2.2; 21 found; start..end, strand, type, name):
      1..19      +  promoter       T7 promoter: promoter for bacteriophage T7 RNA polymerase
     20..44      +  protein_bind   lac operator: The lac repressor binds to the lac operator to inhibit transcription in E. coli. This inhibition can be relieved by adding lactose or isopropyl-β-D-thiogalactopyranoside (IPTG). lac repressor encoded by lacI
     59..81      +  RBS            RBS: efficient ribosome binding site from bacteriophage T7 gene 10 (Olins and Rangwala, 1989)
    110..151     +  CDS            V5 tag: epitope tag from simian virus 5
    152..171     +  CDS            TEV site (fragment): tobacco etch virus (TEV) protease recognition and cleavage site
    188..1273    +  CDS            TLNRD1: TLRN1_HUMAN - Also known as MESDC1 From Homo sapiens (Human).
   1296..1345    +  CDS            SET1 (fragment): solubility-enhancement tag derived from T7 phage gene 10B
   1353..1400    +  terminator     T7 terminator: transcription terminator for bacteriophage T7 RNA polymerase
   1423..1527    -  CDS            TcR (fragment): tetracycline efflux protein; tet; confers resistance to tetracycline
   1584..1607    -  promoter       tet promoter (fragment): E. coli promoter for tetracycline efflux protein gene
   1724..1828    +  promoter       AmpR promoter: bla
   1829..2689    +  CDS            AmpR: β-lactamase; bla; confers resistance to ampicillin, carbenicillin, and related antibiotics
   2860..3448    +  rep_origin     ori: high-copy-number ColE1/pMB1/pBR322/pUC origin of replication
   3634..3773    -  misc_feature   bom: basis of mobility region from pBR322
   3875..4066    -  CDS            rop: Rop protein, which maintains plasmids at low copy number; rop
   4083..4463    +  CDS            YPB1_ECOLX: Protein predicted: Swiss-Prot protein existence level 4. From Escherichia coli.
   4705..5329    -  CDS            TcR (fragment): tetracycline efflux protein; tet; confers resistance to tetracycline
   5344..5365    -  protein_bind   CAP binding site: CAP binding activates transcription in the presence of cAMP. E. coli catabolite activator protein
   5378..6460    -  CDS            lacI: lac repressor; lacI; The lac repressor binds to the lac operator to inhibit transcription in E. coli. This inhibition can be relieved by adding lactose or isopropyl-β-D-thiogalactopyranoside (IPTG).
   6461..6538    -  promoter       lacI promoter: lacI
   6546..6825    -  CDS            TcR (fragment): tetracycline efflux protein; tet; confers resistance to tetracycline
