[The description below was written by a language model from this plasmid's Addgene catalogue record and pLannotate feature annotations shown in this document.]
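Description:
human TLNRD1-F250D pET151 is a bacterial expression plasmid built on the pET151 backbone by TOPO cloning, designed to produce a point mutant of human talin rod domain-containing protein 1 (TLNRD1, also known as MESDC1) in E. coli. It is propagated through a ColE1/pBR322-type origin accompanied by the bom region and the rop gene, and selected with ampicillin through the β-lactamase gene under its own promoter. The catalogue lists it as high copy, although rop is normally associated with reduced copy number. Several annotated tetracycline-resistance fragments are non-functional remnants of the pBR322 lineage. The total size is 6,846 bp. The catalogue's "backbone size" of 1,086 bp matches the length of the annotated TLNRD1 coding region, so it appears to be the insert size rather than that of the backbone.

Expression is driven by a T7 promoter followed by a lac operator and the T7 gene 10 ribosome binding site, with a T7 terminator downstream. The plasmid also carries lacI, so transcription is repressed until induced with IPTG in a host supplying T7 RNA polymerase. Upstream of the insert, the catalogue records an N-terminal His-tag and TEV protease cleavage site from the backbone. The feature table shows a V5 epitope and a partial TEV site match there but does not separately annotate the His-tag. This arrangement permits affinity purification followed by tag removal. The insert carries a phenylalanine-to-aspartate substitution at residue 250. The record does not state its functional consequence, but the associated publication characterises TLNRD1 as an actin-bundling protein that promotes filopodia formation, so the construct most likely yields recombinant mutant protein for comparison with wild type in biochemical or structural studies.
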