Addgene plasmid #159385: human TLNRD1-F250D pET151
Purpose: Expresses human TLNRD1 F250D mutant in bacterial cells
Depositing lab: Ben Goult. Depositing organization: London and South East University Group (LASE). Publication: Talin rod domain-containing protein 1 (TLNRD1) is a novel actin-bundling protein which promotes filopodia formation. Cowell AR, Jacquemet G, Singh AK, Varela L, Nylund AS, Ammon YC, Brown DG, Akhmanova A, Ivaska J, Goult BT. J Cell Biol. 2021 Sep 6;220(9). pii: 212472. doi: 10.1083/jcb.202005214. Epub 2021 Jul 15. PubMed 34264272.
Backbone
  Vector backbone: pET151
  Backbone size w/o insert (bp): 1086
  Total vector size (bp): 6846
  Vector type: Bacterial Expression
Growth in bacteria
  Bacterial resistance: Ampicillin, 100 μg/mL
  Growth temperature: 37°C
  Growth strain: DH5alpha
  Copy number: High Copy
Gene/Insert
  Gene/Insert name: Talin Rod Domain Containing Protein 1 F250D mutant (alt name: TLNRD1-F250D)
  Species: H. sapiens (human)
  Mutation: Changed Phenylalanine 250 to Aspartic Acid (F250D)
  Entrez Gene: TLNRD1 (a.k.a. MESDC1)
  Promoter: T7
  Tag / fusion protein: His-tag, TEV cleavage site (N terminal on backbone)
  Cloning method: TOPO Cloning
  Sequencing primers: 5′ TAATACGACTCACTATAGGG; 3′ GCTAGTTATTGCTCAGCGG
Terms and licenses: Academic/Nonprofit Terms; Industry Terms: Not Available to Industry
How to cite: human TLNRD1-F250D pET151 was a gift from Ben Goult (Addgene plasmid # 159385 ; http://n2t.net/addgene:159385 ; RRID:Addgene_159385)
